>Addgene plasmid #19529 | pcDNA5/FRT/TO V5 DNAJB6a | depositor full sequence | sequence record 9165 | Author sequence
GACGGATCGGGAGATCTCCCGATCCCCTATGGTGCACTCTCAGTACAATCTGCTCTGATGCCGCATAGTT
AAGCCAGTATCTGCTCCCTGCTTGTGTGTTGGAGGTCGCTGAGTAGTGCGCGAGCAAAATTTAAGCTACA
ACAAGGCAAGGCTTGACCGACAATTGCATGAAGAATCTGCTTAGGGTTAGGCGTTTTGCGCTGCTTCGCG
ATGTACGGGCCAGATATACGCGTTGACATTGATTATTGACTAGTTATTAATAGTAATCAATTACGGGGTC
ATTAGTTCATAGCCCATATATGGAGTTCCGCGTTACATAACTTACGGTAAATGGCCCGCCTGGCTGACCG
CCCAACGACCCCCGCCCATTGACGTCAATAATGACGTATGTTCCCATAGTAACGCCAATAGGGACTTTCC
ATTGACGTCAATGGGTGGAGTATTTACGGTAAACTGCCCACTTGGCAGTACATCAAGTGTATCATATGCC
AAGTACGCCCCCTATTGACGTCAATGACGGTAAATGGCCCGCCTGGCATTATGCCCAGTACATGACCTTA
TGGGACTTTCCTACTTGGCAGTACATCTACGTATTAGTCATCGCTATTACCATGGTGATGCGGTTTTGGC
AGTACATCAATGGGCGTGGATAGCGGTTTGACTCACGGGGATTTCCAAGTCTCCACCCCATTGACGTCAA
TGGGAGTTTGTTTTGGCACCAAAATCAACGGGACTTTCCAAAATGTCGTAACAACTCCGCCCCATTGACG
CAAATGGGCGGTAGGCGTGTACGGTGGGAGGTCTATATAAGCAGAGCTCTCCCTATCAGTGATAGAGATC
TCCCTATCAGTGATAGAGATCGTCGACGAGCTCGTTTAGTGAACCGTCAGATCGCCTGGAGACGCCATCC
ACGCTGTTTTGACCTCCATAGAAGACACCGGGACCGATCCAGCCTCCGGACTCTAGCGTTTAAACTTAAG
CTTGAATTCACCATGGGTAAGCCTATCCCTAACCCTCTCCTCGGTCTCGATTCTACGGGATCCACCATGG
TGGATTACTATGAAGTTCTAGGCGTGCAGAGACATGCCTCACCCGAGGATATTAAAAAGGCATATCGGAA
ACTGGCACTGAAGTGGCATCCAGATAAAAATCCTGAGAATAAAGAAGAAGCAGAGAGAAAATTCAAGCAA
GTAGCGGAGGCATATGAAGTGCTGTCGGATGCTAAGAAACGGGACATCTATGACAAATATGGCAAAGAAG
GATTAAATGGTGGAGGAGGAGGTGGAAGTCATTTTGACAGTCCATTTGAATTTGGCTTCACATTCCGTAA
CCCAGATGATGTCTTCAGGGAATTTTTTGGTGGAAGGGACCCATTTTCATTTGACTTCTTTGAAGACCCT
TTTGAGGACTTCTTTGGGAATCGAAGGGGTCCCCGAGGAAGCAGAAGCCGAGGGACGGGGTCGTTTTTCT
CTGCGTTCAGTGGATTTCCGTCTTTTGGAAGTGGATTTTCTTCTTTTGATACAGGATTTACTTCATTTGG
GTCACTAGGTCACGGGGGCCTCACTTCATTCTCTTCCACGTCATTTGGTGGTAGTGGCATGGGCAACTTC
AAATCGATATCAACTTCAACTAAAATGGTTAATGGCAGAAAAATCACTACAAAGAGAATTGTCGAGAACG
GTCAAGAAAGAGTAGAAGTTGAAGAAGATGGCCAGTTAAAGTCCTTAACAATAAATGGTGTGGCCGACGA
CGATGCCCTCGCTGAGGAGCGCATGCGGAGAGGCCAGAACGCCCTGCCAGCCCAGCCTGCCGGCCTCCGC
CCGCCGAAGCCGCCCCGGCCTGCCTCGCTGCTGAGACACGCGCCTCACTGTCTCTCTGAGGAGGAGGGCG
AGCAGGACCGACCTCGGGCACCCGGGCCCTGGGACCCCCTCGCGTCCGCAGCAGGATTGAAAGAAGGTGG
CAAGAGGAAGAAGCAGAAGCAGAGAGAGGAGTCGAAGAAGAAGAAGTCGACCAAAGGCAATCACTAGGCG
GCCGCTCGAGTCTAGAGGGCCCGTTTAAACCCGCTGATCAGCCTCGACTGTGCCTTCTAGTTGCCAGCCA
TCTGTTGTTTGCCCCTCCCCCGTGCCTTCCTTGACCCTGGAAGGTGCCACTCCCACTGTCCTTTCCTAAT
AAAATGAGGAAATTGCATCGCATTGTCTGAGTAGGTGTCATTCTATTCTGGGGGGTGGGGTGGGGCAGGA
CAGCAAGGGGGAGGATTGGGAAGACAATAGCAGGCATGCTGGGGATGCGGTGGGCTCTATGGCTTCTGAG
GCGGAAAGAACCAGCTGGGGCTCTAGGGGGTATCCCC
[124 nt withheld, positions 2348-2471]
C
[91 nt withheld, positions 2473-2563]
AGGGTGATGGTTCACGTACCTAGAAGTTCCTATTCCGAAGTTCCTATTCTCTAGAAAGTATAGGAACTTC
CTTGGCCAAAAAGCCTGAACTCACCGCGACGTCTGTCGAGAAGTTTCTGATCGAAAAGTTCGACAGCGTC
TCCGACCTGATGCAGCTCTCGGAGGGCGAAGAATCTCGTGCTTTCAGCTTCGATGTAGGAGGGCGTGGAT
ATGTCCTGCGGGTAAATAGCTGCGCCGATGGTTTCTACAAAGATCGTTATGTTTATCGGCACTTTGCATC
GGCCGCGCTCCCGATTCCGGAAGTGCTTGACATTGGGGAATTCAGCGAGAGCCTGACCTATTGCATCTCC
CGCCGTGCACAGGGTGTCACGTTGCAAGACCTGCCTGAAACCGAACTGCCCGCTGTTCTGCAGCCGGTCG
CGGAGGCCATGGATGCGATCGCTGCGGCCGATCTTAGCCAGACGAGCGGGTTCGGCCCATTCGGACCGCA
AGGAATCGGTCAATACACTACATGGCGTGATTTCATATGCGCGATTGCTGATCCCCATGTGTATCACTGG
CAAACTGTGATGGACGACACCGTCAGTGCGTCCGTCGCGCAGGCTCTCGATGAGCTGATGCTTTGGGCCG
AGGACTGCCCCGAAGTCCGGCACCTCGTGCACGCGGATTTCGGCTCCAACAATGTCCTGACGGACAATGG
CCGCATAACAGCGGTCATTGACTGGAGCGAGGCGATGTTCGGGGATTCCCAATACGAGGTCGCCAACATC
TTCTTCTGGAGGCCGTGGTTGGCTTGTATGGAGCAGCAGACGCGCTACTTCGAGCGGAGGCATCCGGAGC
TTGCAGGATCGCCGCGGCTCCGGGCGTATATGCTCCGCATTGGTCTTGACCAACTCTATCAGAGCTTGGT
TGACGGCAATTTCGATGATGCAGCTTGGGCGCAGGGTCGATGCGACGCAATCGTCCGATCCGGAGCCGGG
ACTGTCGGGCGTACACAAATCGCCCGCAGAAGCGCGGCCGTCTGGACCGATGGCTGTGTAGAAGTACTCG
CCGATAGTGGAAACCGACGCCCCAGCACTCGTCCGAGGGCAAAGGAATAGCACGTACTACGAGATTTCGA
TTCCACCGCCGCCTTCTATGAAAGGTTGGGCTTCGGAATCGTTTTCCGGGACGCCGGCTGGATGATCCTC
CAGCGCGGGGATCTCATGCTGGAGTTCTTCGCCCACCCCAACTTGTTTATTGCAGCTTATAATGGTTACA
AATAAAGCAATAGCATCACAAATTTCACAAATAAAGCATTTTTTTCACTGCATTCTAGTTGTGGTTTGTC
CAAACTCATCAATGTATCTTATCATGTCTGTATACCGTCGACCTCTAGCTAGAGCTTGGCGTAATCATGG
TCATAGCTGTTTCCTGTGTGAAATTGTTATCCGCTCACAATTCCACACAACATACGAGCCGGAAGCATAA
AGTGTAAAGCCTGGGGTGCCTAATGAGTGAGCTAACTCACATTAATTGCGTTGCGCTCACTGCCCGCTTT
CCAGTCGGGAAACCTGTCGTGCCAGCTGCATTAATGAATCGGCCAACGCGCGGGGAGAGGCGGTTTGCGT
ATTGGGCGCTCTTCCGCTTCCTCGCTCACTGACTCGCTGCGCTCGGTCGTTCGGCTGCGGCGAGCGGTAT
CAGCTCACTCAAAGGCGGTAATACGGTTATCCACAGAATCAGGGGATAACGCAGGAAAGAACATGTGAGC
AAAAGGCCAGCAAAAGGCCAGGAACCGTAAAAAGGCCGCGTTGCTGGCGTTTTTCCATAGGCTCCGCCCC
CCTGACGAGCATCACAAAAATCGACGCTCAAGTCAGAGGTGGCGAAACCCGACAGGACTATAAAGATACC
AGGCGTTTCCCCCTGGAAGCTCCCTCGTGCGCTCTCCTGTTCCGACCCTGCCGCTTACCGGATACCTGTC
CGCCTTTCTCCCTTCGGGAAGCGTGGCGCTTTCTCATAGCTCACGCTGTAGGTATCTCAGTTCGGTGTAG
GTCGTTCGCTCCAAGCTGGGCTGTGTGCACGAACCCCCCGTTCAGCCCGACCGCTGCGCCTTATCCGGTA
ACTATCGTCTTGAGTCCAACCCGGTAAGACACGACTTATCGCCACTGGCAGCAGCCACTGGTAACAGGAT
TAGCAGAGCGAGGTATGTAGGCGGTGCTACAGAGTTCTTGAAGTGGTGGCCTAACTACGGCTACACTAGA
AGAACAGTATTTGGTATCTGCGCTCTGCTGAAGCCAGTTACCTTCGGAAAAAGAGTTGGTAGCTCTTGAT
CCGGCAAACAAACCACCGCTGGTAGCGGTGGTTTTTTTGTTTGCAAGCAGCAGATTACGCGCAGAAAAAA
AGGATCTCAAGAAGATCCTTTGATCTTTTCTACGGGGTCTGACGCTCAGTGGAACGAAAACTCACGTTAA
GGGATTTTGGTCATGAGATTATCAAAAAGGATCTTCACCTAGATCCTTTTAAATTAAAAATGAAGTTTTA
AATCAATCTAAAGTATATATGAGTAAACTTGGTCTGACAGTTACCAATGCTTAATCAGTGAGGCACCTAT
CTCAGCGATCTGTCTATTTCGTTCATCCATAGTTGCCTGACTCCCCGTCGTGTAGATAACTACGATACGG
GAGGGCTTACCATCTGGCCCCAGTGCTGCAATGATACCGCGAGACCCACGCTCACCGGCTCCAGATTTAT
CAGCAATAAACCAGCCAGCCGGAAGGGCCGAGCGCAGAAGTGGTCCTGCAACTTTATCCGCCTCCATCCA
GTCTATTAATTGTTGCCGGGAAGCTAGAGTAAGTAGTTCGCCAGTTAATAGTTTGCGCAACGTTGTTGCC
ATTGCTACAGGCATCGTGGTGTCACGCTCGTCGTTTGGTATGGCTTCATTCAGCTCCGGTTCCCAACGAT
CAAGGCGAGTTACATGATCCCCCATGTTGTGCAAAAAAGCGGTTAGCTCCTTCGGTCCTCCGATCGTTGT
CAGAAGTAAGTTGGCCGCAGTGTTATCACTCATGGTTATGGCAGCACTGCATAATTCTCTTACTGTCATG
CCATCCGTAAGATGCTTTTCTGTGACTGGTGAGTACTCAACCAAGTCATTCTGAGAATAGTGTATGCGGC
GACCGAGTTGCTCTTGCCCGGCGTCAATACGGGATAATACCGCGCCACATAGCAGAACTTTAAAAGTGCT
CATCATTGGAAAACGTTCTTCGGGGCGAAAACTCTCAAGGATCTTACCGCTGTTGAGATCCAGTTCGATG
TAACCCACTCGTGCACCCAACTGATCTTCAGCATCTTTTACTTTCACCAGCGTTTCTGGGTGAGCAAAAA
CAGGAAGGCAAAATGCCGCAAAAAAGGGAATAAGGGCGACACGGAAATGTTGAATACTCATACTCTTCCT
TTTTCAATATTATTGAAGCATTTATCAGGGTTATTGTCTCATGAGCGGATACATATTTGAATGTATTTAG
AAAAATAAACAAATAGGGGTTCCGCGCACATTTCCCCGAAAAGTGCCACCTGACGTC
Features (pLannotate 1.2.2; 22 found; start..end, strand, type, name):
     28..80      -  misc_feature   bom (fragment): basis of mobility region from pBR322
    235..614     +  enhancer       CMV enhancer: human cytomegalovirus immediate early enhancer
    615..818     +  promoter       CMV promoter: human cytomegalovirus (CMV) immediate early promoter
    820..839     +  promoter       PLtetO-1 promoter (fragment): modified phage lambda PL promoter with tet operator sites (Lutz and Bujard, 1997)
    841..860     +  promoter       PLtetO-1 promoter (fragment): modified phage lambda PL promoter with tet operator sites (Lutz and Bujard, 1997)
    868..901     +  promoter       TRE3GV promoter (fragment): 3rd-generation Tet-responsive promoter that can be activated by binding of Tet-On® 3G, optimized for retroviral and lentiviral vectors
    996..1037    +  CDS            V5 tag: epitope tag from simian virus 5
   1047..2024    +  CDS            DNAJB6: DNJB6_HUMAN - Also known as HSJ2, MRJ, MSJ1. Experimental evidence at protein level: Swiss-Prot protein existence level 1. Plays an indispensable role in the organization of KRT8/KRT18 filaments. Acts as an endogenous molecular chaperone for neuronal proteins including huntingtin. Suppresses aggregation and toxicity of polyglutamine-containing, aggregation-prone proteins. Isoform B but not isoform A inhibits huntingtin aggregation. Has a stimulatory effect on the ATPase activity of HSP70 in a dose-dependent and time-dependent manner and hence acts as a co-chaperone of HSP70. Also reduces cellu
   2078..2302    +  polyA_signal   bGH poly(A) signal: bovine growth hormone polyadenylation signal
   2306..2327    +  promoter       SV40 promoter (fragment): SV40 enhancer and early promoter
   2348..2581    +  rep_origin     f1 ori (fragment) (sequence partly withheld): f1 bacteriophage origin of replication; arrow indicates direction of (+) strand synthesis
   2586..2633    +  protein_bind   FRT: FLP-mediated recombination occurs in the 8-bp core sequence TCTAGAAA (Turan and Bode, 2011). FLP recombinase from the Saccharomyces cerevisiae 2μ plasmid
   2641..3663    +  CDS            HygR: aminoglycoside phosphotransferase from E. coli; aph(4)-Ia; confers resistance to hygromycin
   3673..3798    +  CDS            ble (fragment): BLE_KLEPN - Experimental evidence at protein level: Swiss-Prot protein existence level 1. Binding protein with a strong affinity to the bleomycin family of antibiotics. Binds to CL990; an antimitotic-antibiotic compound. From Klebsiella pneumoniae.
   3793..3914    +  polyA_signal   SV40 poly(A) signal: SV40 polyadenylation signal
   3987..4003    -  protein_bind   lac operator: The lac repressor binds to the lac operator to inhibit transcription in E. coli. This inhibition can be relieved by adding lactose or isopropyl-β-D-thiogalactopyranoside (IPTG). lac repressor encoded by lacI
   4011..4041    -  promoter       lac promoter: promoter for the E. coli lac operon
   4056..4077    -  protein_bind   CAP binding site: CAP binding activates transcription in the presence of cAMP. E. coli catabolite activator protein
   4090..4182    -  CDS            lacI (fragment): lac repressor; lacI; The lac repressor binds to the lac operator to inhibit transcription in E. coli. This inhibition can be relieved by adding lactose or isopropyl-β-D-thiogalactopyranoside (IPTG).
   4365..4953    -  rep_origin     ori: high-copy-number ColE1/pMB1/pBR322/pUC origin of replication
   5124..5984    -  CDS            AmpR: β-lactamase; bla; confers resistance to ampicillin, carbenicillin, and related antibiotics
   5985..6089    -  promoter       AmpR promoter: bla
