[The description below was written by a language model from this plasmid's Addgene catalogue record and pLannotate feature annotations shown in this document.]
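Description:
pcDNA5/FRT/TO V5 DNAJB6a is a mammalian expression plasmid built on the Invitrogen pcDNA5/FRT/TO backbone and carrying the human DNAJB6 isoform a cDNA, a member of the HSP40/DNAJ co-chaperone family. It is propagated in E. coli as a high-copy plasmid through a ColE1/pUC-type origin, with ampicillin selection from a β-lactamase cassette. The annotated sequence is about 6.1 kb.

The coding region, inserted between BamHI and NotI sites, lies downstream of the CMV immediate early enhancer and promoter. Two short tet operator-like segments follow the promoter. The annotation software labels them as fragments of tet-regulated promoters, but they correspond to the TetO2 arrangement of this backbone. In cells that express the Tet repressor, transcription is held off until tetracycline or doxycycline is added; in cells without the repressor, expression is constitutive. A V5 epitope tag encoded by the backbone is fused to the N terminus of DNAJB6a for detection or immunoprecipitation, and the transcript ends at the bGH polyadenylation signal.

Downstream, an FRT site directly precedes a hygromycin resistance gene with an SV40 poly(A) signal but no annotated promoter of its own. This layout allows FLP-mediated integration into a host cell line with a matching genomic FRT site, where recombination is expected to supply the elements needed for hygromycin resistance. The result is isogenic, single-copy, inducible stable lines.

The plasmid belongs to a human HSPH/HSPA/DNAJ expression library. The depositor notes that the inserts were amplified from pooled reference RNA from ten cell lines and were verified only for gene identity, so polymorphisms may be present.
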