Addgene plasmid #19529: pcDNA5/FRT/TO V5 DNAJB6a
Depositing lab: Harm Kampinga. Depositing organization: University Medical Center Groningen. Publication: Computational analysis of the human HSPH/HSPA/DNAJ family and cloning of a human HSPH/HSPA/DNAJ expression library. Hageman J, Kampinga HH. Cell Stress Chaperones. 2009 Jan;14(1):1-21. doi: 10.1007/s12192-008-0060-2. Epub 2008 Aug 7. PubMed 18686016.
Backbone
  Vector backbone: pcDNA5/FRT/TO
  Backbone manufacturer: Invitrogen
  Backbone size w/o insert (bp): 5137
  Vector type: Mammalian Expression
  Selectable markers: Hygromycin
Growth in bacteria
  Bacterial resistance: Ampicillin, 100 μg/mL
  Growth temperature: 37°C
  Growth strain: DH5alpha
  Copy number: High Copy
Gene/Insert
  Gene/Insert name: DNAJB6a (alt name: DNAJB6a)
  Species: H. sapiens (human)
  Insert size (bp): 1034
  GenBank ID: NM_058246
  Entrez Gene: DNAJB6 (a.k.a. DJ4, DnaJ, HHDJ1, HSJ-2, HSJ2, LGMD1D, LGMD1E, LGMDD1, MRJ, MSJ-1)
  Tag / fusion protein: V5 (N terminal on backbone)
  Cloning method: Restriction Enzyme; 5′ cloning site BamHI (not destroyed); 3′ cloning site NotI (not destroyed)
  Sequencing primers: 5′ LNCX; 3′ BGH-rev
Terms and licenses: Academic/Nonprofit Terms; Industry Terms: Not Available to Industry
Depositor comments: Part of the HSP40 gene family Disclaimer: For cloning the various HSP genes, the Stratagene reference RNA for cDNA synthesis was used and genes were amplified from this mixture that originates from 10 different cell lines from different somatic origin and ultimately coming from 10 different individuals. This strategy was used to maximize the chance for the presence of individual HSP transcripts. Users must be aware that this mixture thus represents 20 complete haploid genomes, meaning that for each individual gene there might be polymorphisms that could potentially have functional consequences. The library was sequence verified only for the presence of the correct gene.
How to cite: pcDNA5/FRT/TO V5 DNAJB6a was a gift from Harm Kampinga (Addgene plasmid # 19529 ; http://n2t.net/addgene:19529 ; RRID:Addgene_19529)
