>Addgene plasmid #19529 | pcDNA5/FRT/TO V5 DNAJB6a | addgene partial sequence | sequence record 25306 | 19529 with LNCX
NNNNNNNNNNNNNNNNCTGTTTTGACCTCCATAGAAGACACCGGGACCGATCCAGCCTCCGGACTCTAGC
GTTTAAACTTAAGCTTGAATTCACCATGGGTAAGCCTATCCCTAACCCTCTCCTCGGTCTCGATTCTACG
GGATCCACCATGGTGGATTACTATGAAGTTCTAGGCGTGCAGAGACATGCCTCACCCGAGGATATTAAAA
AGGCATATCGGAAACTGGCACTGAAGTGGCATCCAGATAAAAATCCTGAGAATAAAGAAGAAGCAGAGAG
AAAATTCAAGCAAGTAGCGGAGGCATATGAAGTGCTGTCGGATGCTAAGAAACGGGACATCTATGACAAA
TATGGCAAAGAAGGATTAAATGGTGGAGGAGGAGGTGGAAGTCATTTTGACAGTCCATTTGAATTTGGCT
TCACATTCCGTAACCCAGATGATGTCTTCAGGGAATTTTTTGGTGGAAGGGACCCATTTTCATTTGACTT
CTTTGAAGACCCTTTTGAGGACTTCTTTGGGAATCGAAGGGGTCCCCGAGGAAGCAGAAGCCGAGGGACG
GGGTCGTTTTTCTCTGCGTTCAGTGGATTTCCGTCTTTTGGAAGTGGATTTTCTTCTTTTGATACAGGAT
TTANNNNNNNGNNNNNNTAGNNNNCGGGGGCCTCANNNNNNTCTCTTCCACGTCATTTGGTGGTAGTGNN
GGGG
